Addgene plasmid #175909: pDL73
Purpose: pENTRY for Gateway LR reaction
Depositing lab: Nemo Peeters. Depositing organization: CNRS UMR 2594, INRA UMR 0441, Laboratoire des Interactions Plantes Micro-organismes (LIPM). Publication: An NLR integrated domain toolkit to identify plant pathogen effector targets. Landry D, Mila I, Sabbagh CRR, Zaffuto M, Pouzet C, Tremousaygue D, Dabos P, Deslandes L, Peeters N. Plant J. 2023 Sep;115(5):1443-1457. doi: 10.1111/tpj.16331. Epub 2023 Jul 24. PubMed 37248633.
Backbone
  Vector backbone: pDONOR207
  Vector type: pENTRY clone
Growth in bacteria
  Bacterial resistance: Gentamicin, 10 μg/mL
  Growth temperature: 37°C
  Growth strain: DH5alpha
  Copy number: High Copy
Gene/Insert
  Gene/Insert name: ID#25
  Species: Solanum lycopersicum M82
  Cloning method: Gateway Cloning
  Sequencing primers: 5′ n/a
Terms and licenses: Academic/Nonprofit Terms; Industry Terms: Not Available to Industry
Depositor comments: Please visit https://www.biorxiv.org/content/10.1101/2021.08.23.457316v2 for bioRxiv preprint.
How to cite: pDL73 was a gift from Nemo Peeters (Addgene plasmid # 175909 ; http://n2t.net/addgene:175909 ; RRID:Addgene_175909)
