[The description below was written by a language model from this plasmid's Addgene catalogue record and pLannotate feature annotations shown in this document.]
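Description:
pDL73 is a Gateway entry clone built on the pDONR207 donor backbone (recorded as "pDONOR207"), a small (about 3.85 kb) high-copy bacterial plasmid intended purely for propagation in E. coli and as a substrate for LR recombination. It replicates from a ColE1/pUC-type origin and is selected with gentamicin. Resistance comes from the aacC1 gentamicin acetyltransferase gene, which is driven by the class 1 integron Pc promoter. The feature table also picks up two fragments of a kanamycin phosphotransferase gene flanking the gentamicin cassette. These look like non-functional remnants of the backbone's construction, and kanamycin is not listed as a selection. The rrnB T1 and T2 terminators lie upstream of the cloning region, where they insulate the insert from read-through transcription originating in the vector.

The payload is a fragment named ID#25 from tomato (Solanum lycopersicum cultivar M82), located between the attL1 and attL2 sites. The spacing of these sites suggests an insert of roughly 480 bp, and the annotation does not identify any features within it. The record does not say which gene or protein domain ID#25 corresponds to. The title of the associated publication indicates that it belongs to a toolkit of NLR integrated domains assembled to identify plant targets of pathogen effectors. No promoter, tag or reporter is associated with the insert, as expected for an entry clone, so expression depends on the destination vector. In an LR Clonase reaction, the attL sites recombine with the attR sites of a destination vector and transfer ID#25 directionally into whatever expression or interaction-assay context that vector provides.
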