Features (pLannotate 1.2.2; 10 found; start..end, strand, type, name):
     28..127     +  protein_bind   attL1: mutant version of attL; recombination site for the Gateway® LR reaction LR Clonase™
    608..707     -  protein_bind   attL2: mutant version of attL; recombination site for the Gateway® LR reaction LR Clonase™
    830..1456    +  CDS            KanR (fragment): aminoglycoside phosphotransferase; aph(3')-Ia; confers resistance to kanamycin in bacteria or G418 (Geneticin®) in eukaryotes
   1490..2023    -  CDS            GmR: gentamycin acetyltransferase; aacC1; confers resistance to gentamycin
   2212..2240    -  promoter       Pc promoter: intI1 (promoter lies within the coding sequence); class 1 integron promoter
   2218..2565    -  CDS            YPR2_ECOLX (fragment): Protein predicted: Swiss-Prot protein existence level 4. From Escherichia coli.
   2570..2754    +  CDS            KanR (fragment): aminoglycoside phosphotransferase; aph(3')-Ia; confers resistance to kanamycin in bacteria or G418 (Geneticin®) in eukaryotes
   2897..3485    +  rep_origin     ori: high-copy-number ColE1/pMB1/pBR322/pUC origin of replication
   3620..3647    -  terminator     rrnB T2 terminator: transcription terminator T2 from the E. coli rrnB gene
   3779..3822    +  terminator     rrnB T1 terminator: Escherichia coli rrnB; transcription terminator T1 from the E. coli rrnB gene
>Addgene plasmid #175909 | pDL73 | addgene full sequence | sequence record 375513 | Addgene NGS Result
GTTAACGCTAGCATGGATCTCGGGCCCCAAATAATGATTTTATTTTGACTGATAGTGACCTGTTCGTTGC
AACAAATTGATGAGCAATGCTTTTTTATAATGCCAACTTTGTACAAAAAAGCAGGCTTCGAAGGAGATAG
AACCATGGGGACTCTTGTACACCACATGGAACTGCTATGTCCTATTACGGATAACCACAAAGATAAAGTT
GCTTTCAAGGATCGAATTATAATGCTCAACTTCTTGAGAGAAAATCTCATCAATCTACCAAGAGAGGCCC
TTGAAGATTTTGATACCGCAATCATTAATGTAGGGCTTCTAGTTTACTCGATGTATGATAGTGTGGATGC
ATCAGTTAGTATACAAGCACTGATATATTTCCTCACTTGGAAGTCATTTCACTACAATTTACCTAAGATT
GATGGACTGGGATCTATTGATACCATTATAGACCACCTGAAGGAGTTTCTGAGCCGCTACGTAGAGTCAC
TTTCTTCTATAAGGAGCCAACTTCAGAAAATTAAGCAGCAATTGGAGCAGCATGATGGATTCGGATCTTT
GGCAATGCAGATTACAAGCATGAGCGAAGAAATGGTGGGTTTTGATGACCCAGCTTTCTTGTACAAAGTT
GGCATTATAAGAAAGCATTGCTTATCAATTTGTTGCAACGAACAGGTCACTATCAGTCAAAATAAAATCA
TTATTTGCCATCCAGCTGCAGCTCTGGCCCGTGTCTCAAAATCTCTGATGTTACATTGCACAAGATAAAA
ATATATCATCATGAACAATAAAACTGTCTGCTTACATAAACAGTAATACAAGGGGTGTTATGAGCCATAT
TCAACGGGAAACGTCGAGGCCGCGATTAAATTCCAACATGGATGCTGATTTATATGGGTATAAATGGGCT
CGCGATAATGTCGGGCAATCAGGTGCGACAATCTATCGCTTGTATGGGAAGCCCGATGCGCCAGAGTTGT
TTCTGAAACATGGCAAAGGTAGCGTTGCCAATGATGTTACAGATGAGATGGTCAGACTAAACTGGCTGAC
GGAATTTATGCCTCTTCCGACCATCAAGCATTTTATCCGTACTCCTGATGATGCATGGTTACTCACCACT
GCGATCCCCGGAAAAACAGCATTCCAGGTATTAGAAGAATATCCTGATTCAGGTGAAAATATTGTTGATG
CGCTGGCAGTGTTCCTGCGCCGGTTGCATTCGATTCCTGTTTGTAATTGTCCTTTTAACAGCGATCGCGT
ATTTCGTCTCGCTCAGGCGCAATCACGAATGAATAACGGTTTGGTTGATGCGAGTGATTTTGATGACGAG
CGTAATGGCTGGCCTGTTGAACAAGTCTGGAAAGAAATGCATAAACTTTTGCCATTCTCACCGGATTCAG
TCGTCACTCATGGTGATTTCTCACTTGATAACCTTATTTTTGACGAGGGGAAATTAGGCCGGGAAGCCGA
TCTCGGCTTGAACGAATTGTTAGGTGGCGGTACTTGGGTCGATATCAAAGTGCATCACTTCTTCCCGTAT
GCCCAACTTTGTATAGAGAGCCACTGCGGGATCGTCACCGTAATCTGCTTGCACGTAGATCACATAAGCA
CCAAGCGCGTTGGCCTCATGCTTGAGGAGATTGATGAGCGCGGTGGCAATGCCCTGCCTCCGGTGCTCGC
CGGAGACTGCGAGATCATAGATATAGATCTCACTACGCGGCTGCTCAAACTTGGGCAGAACGTAAGCCGC
GAGAGCGCCAACAACCGCTTCTTGGTCGAAGGCAGCAAGCGCGATGAATGTCTTACTACGGAGCAAGTTC
CCGAGGTAATCGGAGTCCGGCTGATGTTGGGAGTAGGTGGCTACGTCTCCGAACTCACGACCGAAAAGAT
CAAGAGCAGCCCGCATGGATTTGACTTGGTCAGGGCCGAGCCTACATGTGCGAATGATGCCCATACTTGA
GCCACCTAACTTTGTTTTAGGGCGACTGCCCTGCTGCGTAACATCGTTGCTGCTGCGTAACATCGTTGCT
GCTCCATAACATCAAACATCGACCCACGGCGTAACGCGCTTGCTGCTTGGATGCCCGAGGCATAGACTGT
ACAAAAAAACAGTCATAACAAGCCATGAAAACCGCCACTGCGCCGTTACCACCGCTGCGTTCGGTCAAGG
TTCTGGACCAGTTGCGTGAGCGCATACGCTACTTGCATTACAGTTTACGAACCGAACAGGCTTATGTCAA
CTGGGTTCGTGCCTTCATCCGTTTCCACGGTGTGCGTCACCCGGCAACCTTGGGCAGCAGCGAAGTCGAG
GCATTTCTGTCCTGGCTGGCGAACGAGCGCAAGGTTTCGGTCTCCACGCATCGTCAGGCATTGGCGGCCT
TGCTGTTCTTCTACGGCAAGGTGCTGTGCACGGATCTGCCCTGGCTTCAGGAGATCGGAAGACCTCGGCC
GTCGCGGCGCTTGCCGGTGGTGCTGACCCCGGATGAAGTGGTTCGCATCCTCGGTTTTCTGGAAGGCGAG
CATCGTTTGTTCGCCCAGGACTCTAGCTATAGTTCTAGTGGTTGGCTACTAATAGGTTGTATTGATGTTG
GACGAGTCGGAATCGCAGACCGATACCAGGATCTTGCCATCCTATGGAACTGCCTCGGTGAGTTTTCTCC
TTCATTACAGAAACGGCTTTTTCAAAAATATGGTATTGATAATCCTGATATGAATAAATTGCAGTTTCAT
TTGATGCTCGATGAGTTTTTCTAATCAGAATTGGTTAATTGGTTGTAACACTGGCAGAGCATTACGCTGA
CTTGACGGGACGGCGCAAGCTCATGACCAAAATCCCTTAACGTGAGTTTTCGTTCCACTGAGCGTCAGAC
CCCGTAGAAAAGATCAAAGGATCTTCTTGAGATCCTTTTTTTCTGCGCGTAATCTGCTGCTTGCAAACAA
AAAAACCACCGCTACCAGCGGTGGTTTGTTTGCCGGATCAAGAGCTACCAACTCTTTTTCCGAAGGTAAC
TGGCTTCAGCAGAGCGCAGATACCAAATACTGTTCTTCTAGTGTAGCCGTAGTTAGGCCACCACTTCAAG
AACTCTGTAGCACCGCCTACATACCTCGCTCTGCTAATCCTGTTACCAGTGGCTGCTGCCAGTGGCGATA
AGTCGTGTCTTACCGGGTTGGACTCAAGACGATAGTTACCGGATAAGGCGCAGCGGTCGGGCTGAACGGG
GGGTTCGTGCACACAGCCCAGCTTGGAGCGAACGACCTACACCGAACTGAGATACCTACAGCGTGAGCTA
TGAGAAAGCGCCACGCTTCCCGAAGGGAGAAAGGCGGACAGGTATCCGGTAAGCGGCAGGGTCGGAACAG
GAGAGCGCACGAGGGAGCTTCCAGGGGGAAACGCCTGGTATCTTTATAGTCCTGTCGGGTTTCGCCACCT
CTGACTTGAGCGTCGATTTTTGTGATGCTCGTCAGGGGGGCGGAGCCTATGGAAAAACGCCAGCAACGCG
GCCTTTTTACGGTTCCTGGCCTTTTGCTGGCCTTTTGCTCACATGTTCTTTCCTGCGTTATCCCCTGATT
CTGTGGATAACCGTATTACCGCTAGCCAGGAAGAGTTTGTAGAAACGCAAAAAGGCCATCCGTCAGGATG
GCCTTCTGCTTAGTTTGATGCCTGGCAGTTTATGGCGGGCGTCCTGCCCGCCACCCTCCGGGCCGTTGCT
TCACAACGTTCAAATCCGCTCCCGGCGGATTTGTCCTACTCAGGAGAGCGTTCACCGACAAACAACAGAT
AAAACGAAAGGCCCAGTCTTCCGACTGAGCCTTTCGTTTTATTTGATGCCTGGCAGTTCCCTACTCTCGC
